Addgene plasmid #139773: pAC8_MF-PH-Flag-Nter (VE5627)
Purpose: Transfer vector for multigene expression to generate recombinant baculoviruses by homologous recombination. Contains a p10/pH dual expression cassette with an N-ter Flag tag under the pH promoter.
Depositing lab: Arnaud Poterszman. Depositing organization: Institut de Genetique et de Biologie Moleculaire et Cellulaire (IGBMC). Publication: HR-Bac, a toolbox based on homologous recombination for expression, screening and production of multiprotein complexes using the baculovirus expression system. Kolesnikova O, Zachayus A, Pichard S, Osz J, Rochel N, Rossolillo P, Kolb-Cheynel I, Troffer-Charlier N, Compe E, Bensaude O, Berger I, Poterszman A. Sci Rep. 2022 Feb 7;12(1):2030. doi: 10.1038/s41598-021-04715-5. PubMed 35132103.
Backbone
  Vector backbone: pBAcPAK8
  Backbone manufacturer: Clontech
  Total vector size (bp): 6562
  Modifications to backbone: The pAC8_MF-PH-Flag-Nter (VE5627) is a derivative of pBAcPAK8 (Clontech) for generation of recombinant baculoviruses by homologous recombination. It contains the Multibac dual expression cassette composed of two divergent baculovirus late promoters (PH and p10), each followed by a multiple cloning site (MSC1 and MSC2) and a transcription termination signal (SV40 pA and HSV-TK pA). It also possess a multiplication module (NruI, SpeI, BstZ17I restriction sites) for the insertion of additional expression cassettes and a loxP site for Cre-mediated fusion with a donor plasmid containing additional cassettes. This vector bears a Flag sequence allowing the expression of a N-terminally-tagged protein under the control of the PH promoter. Insertion of DNA sequence is typically performed in the two multiple cloning sites (MCS1 with BamHI/XbaI under the PH promoter and MCS2 with XhoI/NheI under the p10 promoter) by restriction/ligation or homology based cloning (SLIC, Infusion or Gibson). Dual expression cassettes can also be assembled directly using a 4 fragment reaction where the plasmid backbone is combined with the promoter module and the cDNAs encoding the two target genes.
Growth in bacteria
  Bacterial resistance: Ampicillin, 100 μg/mL
  Growth temperature: 37°C
  Growth strain: DH5alpha
  Copy number: High Copy
Gene/Insert
  Gene/Insert name: N-terminal Flag tag
  Promoter: PH
  Tag / fusion protein: Flag (N terminal on insert)
  Cloning method: Restriction Enzyme; 5′ cloning site BamHI (unknown if destroyed); 3′ cloning site XbaI (unknown if destroyed)
  Sequencing primers: 5′ ACCATCTCGCAAATAAATAA; 3′ TGGTATGGCTGATTATGATC
Terms and licenses: Academic/Nonprofit Terms; Industry Terms: Not Available to Industry
How to cite: pAC8_MF-PH-Flag-Nter (VE5627) was a gift from Arnaud Poterszman (Addgene plasmid # 139773 ; http://n2t.net/addgene:139773 ; RRID:Addgene_139773)
