[The description below was written by a language model from this plasmid's Addgene catalogue record and pLannotate feature annotations shown in this document.]
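Description:
pAC8_MF-PH-Flag-Nter (VE5627) is a baculovirus transfer vector of about 6.6 kb, derived from pBacPAK8, that is used to build recombinant baculoviruses by homologous recombination for protein expression in insect cells. It is propagated in E. coli as a high-copy plasmid through a ColE1/pUC-type origin with ampicillin selection (AmpR under its own promoter), and an M13 phage origin is also annotated. The expression region is flanked by AcMNPV sequences, lef2/ORF603 on one side and part of ORF1629 on the other. These provide the homology arms through which the cassette is transferred into the viral genome.

The payload is an empty MultiBac-style dual expression cassette rather than a gene of interest. Two divergent baculovirus late promoters, polyhedrin (PH) and p10, each drive a multiple cloning site. The PH unit ends in an SV40 polyadenylation signal and the p10 unit in an HSV TK polyadenylation signal. A Flag epitope sequence sits just downstream of the PH promoter, so an open reading frame cloned in frame into MCS1 (BamHI/XbaI) is produced with an N-terminal Flag tag. A second, untagged gene can be placed in MCS2 (XhoI/NheI) under p10. Inserts can be introduced by restriction/ligation or by homology-based methods, including a four-fragment assembly of backbone, promoter module and two cDNAs.

A multiplication module (NruI, SpeI, BstZ17I) accepts further expression cassettes, and a loxP site allows Cre-mediated fusion with donor plasmids carrying additional cassettes. These features suit the vector to co-expression, screening and production of multiprotein complexes. Several short annotated fragments (SET1, lacI, rop, bom, large T antigen) are probably backbone remnants or chance matches, not functional elements.
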