Features (pLannotate 1.2.2; 20 found; start..end, strand, type, name):
    120..169     +  CDS            SET1 (fragment): solubility-enhancement tag derived from T7 phage gene 10B
    210..1567    +  misc_recomb    baculovirus recombination region (ORF1629): contains part of ORF1629
   1565..1642    -  CDS            P61 (fragment): P78_NPVAC - Experimental evidence at protein level: Swiss-Prot protein existence level 1. Plays a role in the transport of the nucleocapsids from the cytoplasm toward the host nucleus together with the host actin- polymerizing Arp2/3 complex. From Autographa californica nuclear polyhedrosis virus (AcMNPV).
   1644..1695    -  misc_feature   bom (fragment): basis of mobility region from pBR322
   1714..2094    +  rep_origin     M13 ori (sequence partly withheld): M13 bacteriophage origin of replication; arrow indicates direction of (+) strand synthesis
   2170..2219    -  misc_feature   bom (fragment): basis of mobility region from pBR322
   2321..2356    -  CDS            rop (fragment): Rop protein, which maintains plasmids at low copy number; rop
   2451..2555    +  promoter       AmpR promoter: bla
   2556..3416    +  CDS            AmpR: β-lactamase; bla; confers resistance to ampicillin, carbenicillin, and related antibiotics
   3587..4175    +  rep_origin     ori: high-copy-number ColE1/pMB1/pBR322/pUC origin of replication
   4358..4411    +  CDS            lacI (fragment): lac repressor; lacI; The lac repressor binds to the lac operator to inhibit transcription in E. coli. This inhibition can be relieved by adding lactose or isopropyl-β-D-thiogalactopyranoside (IPTG).
   4738..4862    +  CDS            lef2: baculovirus late expression factor 2
   4900..5505    +  CDS            ORF603: baculovirus ORF603 protein
   5572..5605    +  protein_bind   loxP: Cre-mediated recombination occurs in the 8-bp core sequence (GCATACAT). Cre recombinase
   5795..5843    -  polyA_signal   HSV TK poly(A) signal: herpes simplex virus thymidine kinase polyadenylation signal (Cole and Stacy, 1985)
   5979..6088    -  promoter       p10 promoter: baculovirus promoter for expression in insect cells
   6133..6224    +  promoter       polyhedrin promoter: polh from Autographa californica; promoter for the baculovirus polyhedrin gene
   6278..6298    +  CDS            FLAG (fragment): FLAG® epitope tag, followed by an enterokinase cleavage site
   6415..6498    +  CDS            large T antigen (fragment): large T antigen from SV40 (simian virus 40)
   6521..91      +  polyA_signal   SV40 poly(A) signal (across the origin): SV40 polyadenylation signal
>Addgene plasmid #139773 | pAC8_MF-PH-Flag-Nter (VE5627) | addgene full sequence | sequence record 324119 | Addgene NGS Result
CATCACAAATTTCACAAATAAAGCATTTTTTTCACTGCATTCTAGTTGTGGTTTGTCCAAACTCATCAAT
GTATCTTATCATGTCTGGATCTGATCACTGCTTGAGCCTAGAAGATCCGGCTGCTAACAAAGCCCGAAAG
GAAGCTGAGTTGGCTGCTGCCACCGCTGAGCAATAACTATCATAACCCCTAGGCGATTAATTGATCCGGG
TTATTAGTACATTTATTAAGCGCTAGATTCTGTGCGTTGTTGATTTACAGACAATTGTTGTACGTATTTT
AATAATTCATTAAATTTATAATCTTTAGGGTGGTATGTTAGAGCGAAAATCAAATGATTTTCAGCGTCTT
TATATCTGAATTTAAATATTAAATCCTCAATAGATTTGTAAAATAGGTTTCGATTAGTTTCAAACAAGGG
TTGTTTTTCCGAACCGATGGCTGGACTATCTAATGGATTTTCGCTCAACGCCACAAAACTTGCCAAATCT
TGTAGCAGCAATCTAGCTTTGTCGATATTCGTTTGTGTTTTGTTTTGTAATAAAGGTTCGACGTCGTTCA
AAATATTATGCGCTTTTGTATTTCTTTCATCACTGTCGTTAGTGTACAATTGACTCGACGTAAACACGTT
AAATAAAGCTTGGACATATTTAACATCGGGCGTGTTAGCTTTATTAGGCCGATTATCGTCGTCGTCCCAA
CCCTCGTCGTTAGAAGTTGCTTCCGAAGACGATTTTGCCATAGCCACACGACGCCTATTAATTGTGTCGG
CTAACACGTCCGCGATCAAATTTGTAGTTGAGCTTTTTGGAATTATTTCTGATTGCGGGCGTTTTTGGGC
GGGTTTCAATCTAACTGTGCCCGATTTTAATTCAGACAACACGTTAGAAAGCGATGGTGCAGGCGGTGGT
AACATTTCAGACGGCAAATCTACTAATGGCGGCGGTGGTGGAGCTGATGATAAATCTACCATCGGTGGAG
GCGCAGGCGGGGCTGGCGGCGGAGGCGGAGGCGGAGGTGGTGGCGGTGATGCAGACGGCGGTTTAGGCTC
AAATGTCTCTTTAGGCAACACAGTCGGCACCTCAACTATTGTACTGGTTTCGGGCGCCGTTTTTGGTTTG
ACCGGTCTGAGACGAGTGCGATTTTTTTCGTTTCTAATAGCTTCCAACAATTGTTGTCTGTCGTCTAAAG
GTGCAGCGGGTTGAGGTTCCGTCGGCATTGGTGGAGCGGGCGGCAATTCAGACATCGATGGTGGTGGTGG
TGGTGGAGGCGCTGGAATGTTAGGCACGGGAGAAGGTGGTGGCGGCGGTGCCGCCGGTATAATTTGTTCT
GGTTTAGTTTGTTCGCGCACGATTGTGGGCACCGGCGCAGGCGCCGCTGGCTGCACAACGGAAGGTCGTC
TGCTTCGAGGCAGCGCTTGGGGTGGTGGCAATTCAATATTATAATTGGAATACAAATCGTAAAAATCTGC
TATAAGCATTGTAATTTCGCTATCGTTTACCGTGCCGATATTTAACAACCGCTCAATGTAAGCAATTGTA
TTGTAAAGAGATTGTCTCAAGCTCGGATCGATCCCGCACGCCGATAACAAGCCTTTTCATTTTTACTACA
GCATTGTAGTGGCGAGACACTTCGCTGTCGTCGCCTGATGCGGTATTTTCTCCTTACGCATCTGTGCGGT
ATTTCACACCGCATA
[142 nt withheld, positions 1696-1837]
C
[141 nt withheld, positions 1839-1979]
CCTTTGACGTTGGAGTCCACGTTCTTT
[37 nt withheld, positions 2007-2043]
ACCCTATCTCGGGCTATTCTTTTGATTTATAAGGGATTTTGCCGATTTCGGCCTATTGGTTAAAAAATGA
GCTGATTTAACAAAAATTTAACGCGAATTTTAACAAAATATTAACGTTTACAATTTTATGGTGCACTCTC
AGTACAATCTGCTCTGATGCCGCATAGTTAAGCCAGCCCCGACACCCGCCAACACCCGCTGACGCGCCCT
GACGGGCTTGTCTGCTCCCGGCATCCGCTTACAGACAAGCTGTGACCGTCTCCGGGAGCTGCATGTGTCA
GAGGTTTTCACCGTCATCACCGAAACGCGCGAGACGAAAGGGCCTCGTGATACGCCTATTTTTATAGGTT
AATGTCATGATAATAATGGTTTCTTAGACGTCAGGTGGCACTTTTCGGGGAAATGTGCGCGGAACCCCTA
TTTGTTTATTTTTCTAAATACATTCAAATATGTATCCGCTCATGAGACAATAACCCTGATAAATGCTTCA
ATAATATTGAAAAAGGAAGAGTATGAGTATTCAACATTTCCGTGTCGCCCTTATTCCCTTTTTTGCGGCA
TTTTGCCTTCCTGTTTTTGCTCACCCAGAAACGCTGGTGAAAGTAAAAGATGCTGAAGATCAGTTGGGTG
CACGAGTGGGTTACATCGAACTGGATCTCAACAGCGGTAAGATCCTTGAGAGTTTTCGCCCCGAAGAACG
TTTTCCAATGATGAGCACTTTTAAAGTTCTGCTATGTGGCGCGGTATTATCCCGTATTGACGCCGGGCAA
GAGCAACTCGGTCGCCGCATACACTATTCTCAGAATGACTTGGTTGAGTACTCACCAGTCACAGAAAAGC
ATCTTACGGATGGCATGACAGTAAGAGAATTATGCAGTGCTGCCATAACCATGAGTGATAACACTGCGGC
CAACTTACTTCTGACAACGATCGGAGGACCGAAGGAGCTAACCGCTTTTTTGCACAACATGGGGGATCAT
GTAACTCGCCTTGATCGTTGGGAACCGGAGCTGAATGAAGCCATACCAAACGACGAGCGTGACACCACGA
TGCCTGTAGCAATGGCAACAACGTTGCGCAAACTATTAACTGGCGAACTACTTACTCTAGCTTCCCGGCA
ACAATTAATAGACTGGATGGAGGCGGATAAAGTTGCAGGACCACTTCTGCGCTCGGCCCTTCCGGCTGGC
TGGTTTATTGCTGATAAATCTGGAGCCGGTGAGCGTGGGTCTCGCGGTATCATTGCAGCACTGGGGCCAG
ATGGTAAGCCCTCCCGTATCGTAGTTATCTACACGACGGGGAGTCAGGCAACTATGGATGAACGAAATAG
ACAGATCGCTGAGATAGGTGCCTCACTGATTAAGCATTGGTAACTGTCAGACCAAGTTTACTCATATATA
CTTTAGATTGATTTAAAACTTCATTTTTAATTTAAAAGGATCTAGGTGAAGATCCTTTTTGATAATCTCA
TGACCAAAATCCCTTAACGTGAGTTTTCGTTCCACTGAGCGTCAGACCCCGTAGAAAAGATCAAAGGATC
TTCTTGAGATCCTTTTTTTCTGCGCGTAATCTGCTGCTTGCAAACAAAAAAACCACCGCTACCAGCGGTG
GTTTGTTTGCCGGATCAAGAGCTACCAACTCTTTTTCCGAAGGTAACTGGCTTCAGCAGAGCGCAGATAC
CAAATACTGTTCTTCTAGTGTAGCCGTAGTTAGGCCACCACTTCAAGAACTCTGTAGCACCGCCTACATA
CCTCGCTCTGCTAATCCTGTTACCAGTGGCTGCTGCCAGTGGCGATAAGTCGTGTCTTACCGGGTTGGAC
TCAAGACGATAGTTACCGGATAAGGCGCAGCGGTCGGGCTGAACGGGGGGTTCGTGCACACAGCCCAGCT
TGGAGCGAACGACCTACACCGAACTGAGATACCTACAGCGTGAGCTATGAGAAAGCGCCACGCTTCCCGA
AGGGAGAAAGGCGGACAGGTATCCGGTAAGCGGCAGGGTCGGAACAGGAGAGCGCACGAGGGAGCTTCCA
GGGGGAAACGCCTGGTATCTTTATAGTCCTGTCGGGTTTCGCCACCTCTGACTTGAGCGTCGATTTTTGT
GATGCTCGTCAGGGGGGCGGAGCCTATGGAAAAACGCCAGCAACGCGGCCTTTTTACGGTTCCTGGCCTT
TTGCTGGCCTTTTGCTCACATGTTCTTTCCTGCGTTATCCCCTGATTCTGTGGATAACCGTATTACCGCC
TTTGAGTGAGCTGATACCGCTCGCCGCAGCCGAACGACCGAGCGCAGCGAGTCAGTGAGCGAGGAAGCGG
AAGAGCGCCCAATACGCAAACCGCCTCTCCCCGCGCGTTGGCCGATTCATTAATGCAGAACGGCTCCGCC
CACTATTAATGAAATTAAAAATTCCAATTTTAAAAAACGCAGCAAGAGAAACATTTGTATGAAAGAATGC
GTAGAAGGAAAGAAAAATGTCGTCGACATGCTGAACAACAAGATTAATATGCCTCCGTGTATAAAAAAAA
TATTGAACGATTTGAAAGAAAACAATGTACCGCGCGGCGGTATGTACAGGAAGAGGTTTATACTAAACTG
TTACATTGCAAACGTGGTTTCGTGTGCCAAGTGTGAAAACCGATGTTTAATCAAGGCTCTGACGCATTTC
TACAACCACGACTCCAAGTGTGTGGGTGAAGTCATGCATCTTTTAATCAAATCCCAAGATGTGTATAAAC
CACCAAACTGCCAAAAAATGAAAACTGTCGACAAGCTCTGTCCGTTTGCTGGCAACTGCAAGGGTCTCAA
TCCTATTTGTAATTATTGAATAATAAAACAATTATAAATGTCAAATTTGTTTTTTATTAACGATACAAAC
CAAACGCAACAAGAACATTTGTAGTATTATCTATAATTGAAAACGCGTAGTTATAATCGCTGAGGTAATA
TTTAAAATCATTTTCAAATGATTCACAGTTAATTTGCGACAATATAATTTTATTTTCACATAAACTAGAC
GCCTTGTCGTCTTCTTCTTCGTATTCCTTCTCTTTTTCATTTTTCTCCTCATAAAAATTAACATAGTTAT
TATCGTATCCATATATGTATCTATCGTATAGAGTAAATTTTTTGTTGTCATAAATATATATGTCTTTTTT
AATGGGGTGTATAGTACCGCTGCGCATAGTTTTTCTGTAATTTACAACAGTGCTATTTTCTGGTAGTTCT
TCGGAGTGTGTTGCTTTAATTATTAAATTTATATAATCAATGAATTTGGGATCGTCGGTTTTGTACAATA
TGTTGCCGGCATAGTACGCAGCTTCTTCTAGTTCAATTACACCATTTTTTAGCAGCACCGGATTAACATA
ACTTTCCAAAATGTTGTACGAACCGTTAAACAAAAACAGTTCACCTCCCTTTTCTATACTATTGTCTGCG
AGCAGTTGTTTGTTGTTAAAAATAACAGCCATTGTAATGAGACGCACAAACTAATATCACAAACTGGAAA
TGTCTATCAATATATAGTTGCTGATATCATAACTTCGTATAGCATACATTATACGAAGTTATCTGGTTTA
AACGTACCCGTAGTGGCTATGGCAGGGCTTGCCGCCCCGACGTTGGCTGCGAGCCCTGGGCCTTCACCCG
AACTTGGGGGTTGGGGTGGGGAAAAGGAAGAAACGCGGGCGTATTGGTCCCAATGGGGTCTCGGTGGGGT
ATCGACAGAGTGCCAGCCCTGGGACCGAACCCCGCGTTTATGAACAAACGACCCAACACCCGTGCGTTTT
ATTCTGTCTTTTTATTGCCGTCATAGCGCGGGTTCCTTCCGGTATTGTCTCCTTCCGTGTTTCAGTTAGC
CTCCCCCATCTCCCGGTACCGCATGCTATGCATCAGCTGCTAGCACCATGGCTCGAGATCCCGGGTGATC
AAGTCTTCGTCGAGTGATTGTAAATAAAATGTAATTTACAGTATAGTATTTTAATTAATATACAAATGAT
TTGATAATAATTCTTATTTAACTATAATATATTGTGTTGGGTTGAATTAAAGGTCCGTATACTAGTATCG
ATTCGCGACCTACTCCGGAATATTAATAGATCATGGAGATAATTAAAATGATAACCATCTCGCAAATAAA
TAAGTATTTTACTGTTTTCGTAACAGTTTTGTAATAAAAAAACCTATAAATATTCCGGATTATTCATACC
GTCCCACCATCGGGCGCGGATCGCCACCATGGACTACAAGGACGACGATGACAAGGGATCCCGGTCCGAA
GCGCGCGGAATTCAAAGGCCTACGTCGACGAGCTCACTAGTCGCGGCCGCTTTCGAATCTAGAGCCTGCA
GTCTCGACAAGCTTGTCGAGAAGTACTAGAGGATCATAATCAGCCATACCACATTTGTAGAGGTTTTACT
TGCTTTAAAAAACCTCCCACACCTCCCCCTGAACCTGAAACATAAAATGAATGCAATTGTTGTTGTTAAC
TTGTTTATTGCAGCTTATAATGGTTACAAATAAAGCAATAG
